Addgene plasmid #203628: FB407
Purpose: Promoter of the elongation factor 1-alpha gene from P. digitatum (PDIG_59570).
Depositing lab: Jose Marcos. Depositing organization: Instituto de Agroquímica y Tecnología de Alimentos (IATA-CSIC). Publication: FungalBraid 2.0: expanding the synthetic biology toolbox for the biotechnological exploitation of filamentous fungi. Moreno-Gimenez E, Gandia M, Saez Z, Manzanares P, Yenush L, Orzaez D, Marcos JF, Garrigues S. Front Bioeng Biotechnol. 2023 Aug 7;11:1222812. doi: 10.3389/fbioe.2023.1222812. eCollection 2023. PubMed 37609115.
Backbone
  Vector backbone: pUPD2
  Vector type: Synthetic Biology
Growth in bacteria
  Bacterial resistance: Chloramphenicol, 25 μg/mL
  Growth temperature: 37°C
  Growth strain: DH5alpha
  Copy number: High Copy
Gene/Insert
  Gene/Insert name: Pef1A
  Species: P. digitatum
  Cloning method: Restriction Enzyme; 5′ cloning site unknown (unknown if destroyed)
Terms and licenses: Academic/Nonprofit Terms; Industry Terms: Not Available to Industry
How to cite: FB407 was a gift from Jose Marcos (Addgene plasmid # 203628 ; http://n2t.net/addgene:203628 ; RRID:Addgene_203628)
