[The description below was written by a language model from this plasmid's Addgene catalogue record and pLannotate feature annotations shown in this document.]
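Description:
FB407 is a small (about 2.8 kb) synthetic-biology part plasmid from the FungalBraid 2.0 toolkit, built in the pUPD2 backbone. pUPD2 is the universal domestication, or entry-level, vector of the GoldenBraid/FungalBraid modular cloning system. It stores individual standardized DNA parts, which are later released and assembled into transcriptional units in destination vectors. The plasmid is maintained in E. coli at high copy number through a ColE1/pUC-type origin of replication. Selection is with chloramphenicol, through a cat (chloramphenicol acetyltransferase) gene driven by its native promoter and followed by the lambda t0 terminator.

The payload is Pef1A, the promoter of the elongation factor 1-alpha gene (PDIG_59570) from the citrus postharvest pathogen Penicillium digitatum. The automated annotation does not label the promoter itself. The roughly 700 bp unannotated stretch lying between the BioBrick prefix and suffix presumably contains it, although the record does not give its exact boundaries or the cloning sites used. The his operon terminator and a second putative bacterial terminator lie just outside the prefix and suffix, insulating the cloning position from read-through transcription from the backbone.

There is no fungal selection marker, coding sequence or reporter, so FB407 is not an expression vector in its own right. It serves as a source of a promoter module that can be combined with coding sequences and terminators from the same collection when engineering filamentous fungi. Elongation factor 1-alpha promoters are generally used for strong constitutive expression, but the record does not state the strength or regulation of this particular part.
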