Features (pLannotate 1.2.2; 8 found; start..end, strand, type, name):
    702..721     +  misc_feature   BioBrick suffix: universal suffix for all parts
    722..779     +  terminator     his operon terminator: This putative transcriptin terminator from the E. coli his operon has a 2-bp deletion introduced during synthesis. Its efficiency has not been determined.
    974..1562    -  rep_origin     ori: high-copy-number ColE1/pMB1/pBR322/pUC origin of replication
   1745..1839    -  terminator     lambda t0 terminator: transcription terminator from phage lambda
   1863..2519    -  CDS            cat: CAT_ECOLX - Experimental evidence at protein level: Swiss-Prot protein existence level 1. This enzyme is an effector of chloramphenicol resistance in bacteria. From Escherichia coli. This protein is used as a marker in many commonly used cloning vectors, such as pACYC184.
   2520..2617    -  promoter       cat promoter: promoter of the E. coli cat gene encoding chloramphenicol acetyltransferase
   2703..2746    -  terminator     bacterial terminator: putative bacterial transcription terminator
   2749..2770    +  misc_feature   BioBrick prefix: BioBrick prefix for parts that do not start with "ATG"
>Addgene plasmid #203628 | FB407 | addgene full sequence | sequence record 405895 | Addgene NGS Result
AGGTGAAAAAACGGATGGGGACATCCAATATTGCCACAGTAATTCGTACAGGCCCAAAGAAAGCAGAAAA
AAAGCACAAAGTACGGTGTAAACAGTGCAAACTGCGTTGTAGAAGTTTCTCACCCAACCACTCTGCGTTG
CTGCCCAGTTTCAAGCGTTTAGAGCCACAAAGTGGGCTGGTACGGAGCAGATGAAAAAAAAAAAAATTTG
CAGAGGGTGGAGTGTCATGGCAGGACACAACCAGGGAAACGGAGGGGTGTTTCAAGAACAGAAGTAGACA
GTACATCGTAAGGTATGGTTGCCAACATGTTGAAGCAAGTACATCTACCTCAGCCGACCAATCCACTTTG
CAAAATCTGCGTACACGGGTAAGGGCTAAAGCCAATCAGGAGCCCTACCCACAGAGGGCTTGGCCCCACC
TGCTGACTCGCCTCGCTCGCTTGCCCCTCCATATAAGGATTTCCCCTCCTGCCCTCCCACAGAGTTTTCT
TTCTTCCTCTTGTCTGCTACAGTGAGTTTTTTCTCCCCCCCCTACTGCTATTCAGCTCTCTCTTCCGACT
ACTTTTGCTGATTACTATTGCTCAGTACCTCTACGCGTTCTGCCGTAGTCTCTGAGCAAGTTTTTCCACA
GATTTTTTCTAGTATCTTACAAAGAACTACAAAAAGTTACAACCGTCATCAATGTGAGACCACTCATCGC
GACTAGTAGCGGCCGCTGCAGTCCGGCAAAAAAGGGCAAGGTGTCACCACCCTGCCCTTTTTCTTTAAAA
CCGAAAAGATTACTTCGCGTTATGCAGGCTTCCTCGCTCACTGACTCGCTGCGCTCGGTCGTTCGGCTGC
GGCGAGCGGTATCAGCTCACTCAAAGGCGGTAATACGGTTATCCACAGAATCAGGGGATAACGCAGGAAA
GAACATGTGAGCAAAAGGCCAGCAAAAGGCCAGGAACCGTAAAAAGGCCGCGTTGCTGGCGTTTTTCCAC
AGGCTCCGCCCCCCTGACGAGCATCACAAAAATCGACGCTCAAGTCAGAGGTGGCGAAACCCGACAGGAC
TATAAAGATACCAGGCGTTTCCCCCTGGAAGCTCCCTCGTGCGCTCTCCTGTTCCGACCCTGCCGCTTAC
CGGATACCTGTCCGCCTTTCTCCCTTCGGGAAGCGTGGCGCTTTCTCATAGCTCACGCTGTAGGTATCTC
AGTTCGGTGTAGGTCGTTCGCTCCAAGCTGGGCTGTGTGCACGAACCCCCCGTTCAGCCCGACCGCTGCG
CCTTATCCGGTAACTATCGTCTTGAGTCCAACCCGGTAAGACACGACTTATCGCCACTGGCAGCAGCCAC
TGGTAACAGGATTAGCAGAGCGAGGTATGTAGGCGGTGCTACAGAGTTCTTGAAGTGGTGGCCTAACTAC
GGCTACACTAGAAGAACAGTATTTGGTATCTGCGCTCTGCTGAAGCCAGTTACCTTCGGAAAAAGAGTTG
GTAGCTCTTGATCCGGCAAACAAACCACCGCTGGTAGCGGTGGTTTTTTTGTTTGCAAGCAGCAGATTAC
GCGCAGAAAAAAAGGATCTCAAGAAGATCCTTTGATCTTTTCTACGGGGTCTGACGCTCAGTGGAACGAA
AACTCACGTTAAGGGATTTTGGTCATGAGATTATCAAAAAGGATCTTCACCTAGATCCTTTTAAATTAAA
AATGAAGTTTTAAATCAATCTAAAGTATATATGAGTAAACTTGGTCTGACAGCTCGAGGCTTGGATTCTC
ACCAATAAAAAACGCCCGGCGGCAACCGAGCGTTCTGAACAAATCCAGATGGAGTTCTGAGGTCATTACT
GGATCTATCAACAGGAGTCCAAGCGAGCTCGATATCAAATTACGCCCCGCCCTGCCACTCGTCGCAGTAC
TGTTGTAATTCATTAAGCATTCTGCCGACATGGAAGCCATCACAAACGGCATGATGAACCTGAATCGCCA
GCGGCATCAGCACCTTGTCGCCTTGCGTATAATATTTGCCCATGGTGAAAACGGGGGCGAAGAAGTTGTC
CATATTGGCCACGTTTAAATCAAAACTGGTGAAACTCACCCAGGGATTGGCTGATACGAAAAACATATTC
TCAATAAACCCTTTAGGGAAATAGGCCAGGTTTTCACCGTAACACGCCACATCTTGCGAATATATGTGTA
GAAACTGCCGGAAATCGTCGTGGTATTCACTCCAGAGTGATGAAAACGTTTCAGTTTGCTCATGGAAAAC
GGTGTAACAAGGGTGAACACTATCCCATATCACCAGCTCACCGTCTTTCATTGCCATACGAAATTCCGGA
TGAGCATTCATCAGGCGGGCAAGAATGTGAATAAAGGCCGGATAAAACTTGTGCTTATTTTTCTTTACGG
TCTTTAAAAAGGCCGTAATATCCAGCTGAACGGTCTGGTTATAGGTACATTGAGCAACTGACTGAAATGC
CTCAAAATGTTCTTTACGATGCCATTGGGATATATCAACGGTGGTATATCCAGTGATTTTTTTCTCCATT
TTAGCTTCCTTAGCTCCTGAAAATCTCGATAACTCAAAAAATACGCCCGGTAGTGATCTTATTTCATTAT
GGTGAAAGTTGGAACCTCTTACGTGCCCGATCAACTCGAGTGCCACCTGACGTCTAAGAAACCATTATTA
TCATGACATTAACCTATAAAAATAGGCGTATCACGAGGCAGAATTTCAGATAAAAAAAATCCTTAGCTTT
CGCTAAGGATGATTTCTGGAATTCGCGGCCGCTTCTAGAGCGATGAGTGGTCTCGGG
